>Addgene plasmid #202940 | Salsa-BC99-P2A3 | addgene full sequence | sequence record 421303 | Addgene NGS Result
AGCGCCCAATACGCAAACCGCCTCTCCCCGCGCGTTGGCCGATTCATTAATGCAGTCGAGGGATCTCCAT
AAGAGAAGAGGGACAGCTATGACTGGGAGTAGTCAGGAGAGGAGGAAAAATCTGGCTAGTAAAACATGTA
AGGAAAATTTTAGGGATGTTAAAGAAAAAAATAACACAAAACAAAATATAAAAAAAATCTAACCTCAAGT
CAAGGCTTTTCTATGGAATAAGGAATGGACAGCAGGGGGCTGTTTCATATACTGATGACCTCTTTATAGC
CAACCTTTGTTCATGGCAGCCAGCATATGGGCATATGTTGCCAAACTCTAAACCAAATACTCATTCTGAT
GTTTTAAATGATTTGCCCTCCCATATGTCCTTCCGAGTGAGAGACACAAAAAATTCCAACACACTATTGC
AATGAAAATAAATTTCCTTTATTAGCCAGAAGTCAGATGCTCAAGGGGCTTCATGATGTCCCCATAATTT
TTGGCAGAGGGAAAAAGATCGATCTCAGTGGTATTTGTGAGCCAGGGCATTGGCCACACCAGCCACCACC
TTCTGATAGGCAGCCTGCACCTGAGGAGTGAATTCTTTGCCAAAATGATGAGACAGCACAACAACCAGCA
CGTTGCCCAGGAGCTGTAGGAAAGAGAAGAAGGCATGAACATGGTTAGCAGAGGGGCCCGGTTTGGACTC
AGAGTATTTTATCCTCATCTCAAACAGTGTATATCATTGTAACCATAAAGAGAAAGGCAGGATGATGACC
AGGGTGTAGTTGTTTCTACCAATAAGAATATTTCCACGCCAGCCAGAATTTATATGCAGAAATATTCTAC
CTTATCATTTAATTATAACAATTGTTCTCTAAAACTGTGCTGAAGTACAATATAATATACCCTGATTGCC
TTGAAAAAAAAGTGATTAGAGAAAGTACTTACAATCTGACAAATAAACAAAAGTGAATTTAAAAATTCGT
TACAAATGCAAGCTAAAGTTTAACGAAAAAGTTACAGAAAATGAAAAGAAAATAAGAGGAGACAATGGTT
GTCAACAGAGTAGAAAGTGAAAGAAACAAAATTATCATGAGGGTCCATGGTGATACAAGGGACATCTTCC
CATTCTAAACAACACCCTGAAAACTTTGCCCCCTCCATATAACATGAATTTTACAATAGCGAAAAAGAAA
GAACAATCAAGGGTCCCCAAACTCACCCTGAAGTTCTCAGCTCTAGAGATATCGTCGAGGCCGCGCTAGC
GTTTAAACTGTCGACCTTAATTAAGAGATCTGCTCGAGGCGCGTCAGCTGACTAGAGGATCCCCGGGTAC
CGAGCTCGAATTCGGGGCCGCGGAGGCTGGATCGGTCCCGGTGTCTTCTATGGAGGTCAAAACAGCGTGG
ATGGCGTCTCCAGGCGATCTGACGGTTCACTAAACGAGCTCTGCTTATATAGGCCTCCCACCGTACACGC
CTACCTCGACCCGGGTACCGAGCTCGACTTTCACTTTTCTCTATCACTGATAGGGAGTGGTAAACTCGAC
TTTCACTTTTCTCTATCACTGATAGGGAGTGGTAAACTCGACTTTCACTTTTCTCTATCACTGATAGGGA
GTGGTAAACTCGACTTTCACTTTTCTCTATCACTGATAGGGAGTGGTAAACTCGACTTTCACTTTTCTCT
ATCACTGATAGGGAGTGGTAAACTCGACCTATATAAGCAGAGCTCGTTTAGTGAACCGTCAGATCGCCTG
GAGACGCCATCCACGCTGTTTTGACCTCCATAGAAGACACCGGGACCGATCCAGCCTCCGCGGCCCCGAA
TTCCTGCAGCGGCCGCTCTAGAACTAGTGGATCCCCGCGGATGGTGAGCAAGGGCGAGGAGCTGTTCACC
GGGGTGGTGCCCATCCTGGTCGAGCTGGACGGCGACGTAAACGGCCACAAGTTCAGCGTGTCCGGCGAGG
GCGAGGGCGATGCCACCTACGGCAAGCTGACCCTGAAGTTCATCTGCACCACCGGCAAGCTGCCCGTGCC
CTGGCCCACCCTCGTGACCACCCTGACCTACGGCGTGCAGTGCTTCAGCCGCTACCCCGACCACATGAAG
CAGCACGACTTCTTCAAGTCCGCCATGCCCGAAGGCTACGTCCAGGAGCGCACCATCTTCTTCAAGGACG
ACGGCAACTACAAGACCCGCGCCGAGGTGAAGTTCGAGGGCGACACCCTGGTGAACCGCATCGAGCTGAA
GGGCATCGACTTCAAGGAGGACGGCAACATCCTGGGGCACAAGCTGGAGTACAACTACAACAGCCACAAC
GTCTATATCATGGCCGACAAGCAGAAGAACGGCATCAAGGTGAACTTCAAGATCCGCCACAACATCGAGG
ACGGCAGCGTGCAGCTCGCCGACCACTACCAGCAGAACACCCCCATCGGCGACGGCCCCGTGCTGCTGCC
CGACAACCACTACCTGAGCACCCAGTCCGCCCTGAGCAAAGACCCCAACGAGAAGCGCGATCACATGGTC
CTGCTGGAGTTCGTGACCGCCGCCGGGATCACTCTCGGCATGGACGAGCTGTACAAGTAAAGAGAGCCGC
GAATTCGATATCAAGCTTGTCGACCTAGTTCTAGAGGATCCAGACATGATAAGATACATTGATGAGTTTG
GACAAACCACAACTAGAATGCAGTGAAAAAAATGCTTTATTTGTGAAATTTGTGATGCTATTGCTTTATT
TGTAACCATTATAAGCTGCAATAAACAAGTTAACAACAACAATTGCATTCATTTTATGTTTCAGGTTCAG
GGGGAGGTGTGGGAGGTTTTTTAAAGCAAGTAAAACCTCTACAAATGTGGTATGGCTGATTATGATCCTG
CAAGCCTCGTCGTCCTGGCCGGACCACGCTATCTGTGCAAGGTCCCCGGCCCCGGACGCGCGCTCCATGA
GCAGAGCGCCCGCCGCCGAGGCGAAGACTCGGGCGGCGCCCTGCCCGTCCCACCAGGTCAACAGGCGGTA
ACCGGCCTCTTCATCGGGAATGCGCGCGACCTTCAGCATCGCCGGCATGTCCCCCTGGCGGACGGGAAGT
ATCCAGCTCGACCAAGCTGGCCGCGTCGAGTGAAGACGAAAGGGCCTCGTGATACGCCTATTTTTATAGG
TTAATGTCATGATAATAATGGTTTCTTAGACGTCAGGTGGCACTTTTCGGGGAAATGTGCGCGGAACCCC
TATTTGTTTATTTTTCTAAATACATTCAAATATGTATCCGCTCATGAGACAATAACCCTGATAAATGCTT
CAATAATATTGAAAAAGGAAGAGTATGAGTATTCAACATTTCCGTGTCGCCCTTATTCCCTTTTTTGCGG
CATTTTGCCTTCCTGTTTTTGCTCACCCAGAAACGCTGGTGAAAGTAAAAGATGCTGAAGATCAGTTGGG
TGCACGAGTGGGTTACATCGAACTGGATCTCAACAGCGGTAAGATCCTTGAGAGTTTTCGCCCCGAAGAA
CGTTTTCCAATGATGAGCACTTTTAAAGTTCTGCTATGTGGCGCGGTATTATCCCGTGTTGACGCCGGGC
AAGAGCAACTCGGTCGCCGCATACACTATTCTCAGAATGACTTGGTTGAGTACTCACCAGTCACAGAAAA
GCATCTTACGGATGGCATGACAGTAAGAGAATTATGCAGTGCTGCCATAACCATGAGTGATAACACTGCG
GCCAACTTACTTCTGACAACGATCGGAGGACCGAAGGAGCTAACCGCTTTTTTGCACAACATGGGGGATC
ATGTAACTCGCCTTGATCGTTGGGAACCGGAGCTGAATGAAGCCATACCAAACGACGAGCGTGACACCAC
GATGCCTGTAGCAATGGCAACAACGTTGCGCAAACTATTAACTGGCGAACTACTTACTCTAGCTTCCCGG
CAACAATTAATAGACTGGATGGAGGCGGATAAAGTTGCAGGACCACTTCTGCGCTCGGCCCTTCCGGCTG
GCTGGTTTATTGCTGATAAATCTGGAGCCGGTGAGCGTGGGTCTCGCGGTATCATTGCAGCACTGGGGCC
AGATGGTAAGCCCTCCCGTATCGTAGTTATCTACACGACGGGGAGTCAGGCAACTATGGATGAACGAAAT
AGACAGATCGCTGAGATAGGTGCCTCACTGATTAAGCATTGGTAACTGTCAGACCAAGTTTACTCATATA
TACTTTAGATTGATTTAAAACTTCATTTTTAATTTAAAAGGATCTAGGTGAAGATCCTTTTTGATAATCT
CATGACCAAAATCCCTTAACGTGAGTTTTCGTTCCACTGAGCGTCAGACCCCGTAGAAAAGATCAAAGGA
TCTTCTTGAGATCCTTTTTTTCTGCGCGTAATCTGCTGCTTGCAAACAAAAAAACCACCGCTACCAGCGG
TGGTTTGTTTGCCGGATCAAGAGCTACCAACTCTTTTTCCGAAGGTAACTGGCTTCAGCAGAGCGCAGAT
ACCAAATACTGTTCTTCTAGTGTAGCCGTAGTTAGGCCACCACTTCAAGAACTCTGTAGCACCGCCTACA
TACCTCGCTCTGCTAATCCTGTTACCAGTGGCTGCTGCCAGTGGCGATAAGTCGTGTCTTACCGGGTTGG
ACTCAAGACGATAGTTACCGGATAAGGCGCAGCGGTCGGGCTGAACGGGGGGTTCGTGCACACAGCCCAG
CTTGGAGCGAACGACCTACACCGAACTGAGATACCTACAGCGTGAGCTATGAGAAAGCGCCACGCTTCCC
GAAGGGAGAAAGGCGGACAGGTATCCGGTAAGCGGCAGGGTCGGAACAGGAGAGCGCACGAGGGAGCTTC
CAGGGGGAAACGCCTGGTATCTTTATAGTCCTGTCGGGTTTCGCCACCTCTGACTTGAGCGTCGATTTTT
GTGATGCTCGTCAGGGGGGCGGAGCCTATGGAAAAACGCCAGCAACGCGGCCTTTTTACGGTTCCTGGCC
TTTTGCTGGCCTTTTGCTCACATGTTCTTTCCTGCGTTATCCCCTGATTCTGTGGATAACCGTATTACCG
CCTTTGAGTGAGCTGATACCGCTCGCCGCAGCCGAACGACCGAGCGCAGCGAGTCAGTGAGCGAGGAAGC
GGAAG
Features (pLannotate 1.2.2; 17 found; start..end, strand, type, name):
      2..55      +  CDS            lacI (fragment): lac repressor; lacI; The lac repressor binds to the lac operator to inhibit transcription in E. coli. This inhibition can be relieved by adding lactose or isopropyl-β-D-thiogalactopyranoside (IPTG).
    388..443     -  polyA_signal   β-globin poly(A) signal: rabbit β-globin polyadenylation signal (Gil and Proudfoot, 1987)
    518..640     -  CDS            HBB: HBB_COLGU - Experimental evidence at transcript level: Swiss-Prot protein existence level 2. Involved in oxygen transport from the lung to the various peripheral tissues. From Colobus guereza (Mantled guereza) (Eastern black-and-white colobus monkey).
    644..1216    -  intron         β-globin intron: intron from rabbit β-globin gene
   1312..1343    -  misc_feature   MCS (fragment): pUC18/19 multiple cloning site
   1437..1475    -  promoter       minimal CMV promoter: human cytomegalovirus (CMV) immediate early promoter
   1493..1708    -  protein_bind   tetracycline response element (fragment): contains seven copies of the tetracycline operator tetO tetracycline repressor TetR
   1708..1753    +  promoter       TRE3GV promoter (fragment): 3rd-generation Tet-responsive promoter that can be activated by binding of Tet-On® 3G, optimized for retroviral and lentiviral vectors
   1829..1856    +  misc_feature   MCS (fragment): pBluescript multiple cloning site
   1861..2580    +  CDS            EGFP: the original enhanced GFP (Yang et al., 1996) mammalian codon-optimized
   2591..2613    +  misc_feature   MCS (fragment): pBluescript multiple cloning site
   2627..2761    -  polyA_signal   SV40 poly(A) signal: SV40 polyadenylation signal
   2784..2867    -  CDS            large T antigen (fragment): large T antigen from SV40 (simian virus 40)
   2861..3091    -  CDS            str (fragment): STR_KLEPN - Protein inferred from homology: Swiss-Prot protein existence level 3. The aminoglycoside phosphotransferases achieve inactivation of their antibiotic substrates by phosphorylation. From Klebsiella pneumoniae.
   3210..3314    +  promoter       AmpR promoter: bla
   3315..4175    +  CDS            AmpR: β-lactamase; bla; confers resistance to ampicillin, carbenicillin, and related antibiotics
   4346..4934    +  rep_origin     ori: high-copy-number ColE1/pMB1/pBR322/pUC origin of replication
