[The description below was written by a language model from this plasmid's Addgene catalogue record and pLannotate feature annotations shown in this document.]
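Description:
Salsa-BC99-P2A3 is a mammalian expression reporter plasmid built on the pCER206 backbone, one member of a set of barcoded reporters made for the PRESTO-Salsa multiplexed GPCR bioactivity screening system. It is maintained in E. coli as a high-copy plasmid through a ColE1/pUC-type origin and is selected with ampicillin via the β-lactamase gene and its native promoter. The sequenced record is 5,115 nt.

The payload is a synthetic insert of about 730 bp, listed as EGFP/BC99 and cloned between BsrGI and HindIII sites, under control of a tetracycline response element. The feature table shows a central block of tetO repeats flanked by minimal promoter elements facing in opposite directions, which suggests a bidirectional Tet-responsive arrangement. On one side, a TRE3G-type promoter fragment drives mammalian codon-optimized EGFP. The short stretch after the EGFP stop, before the SV40 polyadenylation signal, is presumably where barcode 99 lies, although the barcode is not annotated as a feature. On the other side, a minimal CMV promoter points toward a cloning-site remnant, a rabbit β-globin intron, a globin exon fragment and the β-globin poly(A) signal, with no annotated coding sequence in that arm. Small lacI, SV40 large T antigen and aminoglycoside phosphotransferase fragments appear to be backbone remnants.

TRE promoters are silent until a tetracycline-controlled transactivator binds them. In this type of assay, receptor activation would therefore be expected to yield EGFP transcripts carrying a unique barcode, so that many receptors can be read out in a pool by sequencing. The record does not describe the transactivator source or which receptor is paired with BC99, and it does not explain the "P2A3" designation.
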