Addgene plasmid #202940: Salsa-BC99-P2A3
Purpose: Expression of barcoded reporter plasmid for PRESTO-Salsa; EGFP/BC99
Depositing lab: Noah Palm. Depositing organization: Yale University. Publication: Highly multiplexed bioactivity screening reveals human and microbiota metabolome-GPCRome interactions. Chen H, Rosen CE, Gonzalez-Hernandez JA, Song D, Potempa J, Ring AM, Palm NW. Cell. 2023 Jul 6;186(14):3095-3110.e19. doi: 10.1016/j.cell.2023.05.024. Epub 2023 Jun 14. PubMed 37321219.
Backbone
  Vector backbone: pCER206
  Vector type: Mammalian Expression
Growth in bacteria
  Bacterial resistance: Ampicillin, 100 μg/mL
  Growth temperature: 37°C
  Growth strain: DH5alpha
  Copy number: High Copy
Gene/Insert
  Gene/Insert name: EGFP/BC99
  Species: Synthetic
  Insert size (bp): 730
  Promoter: Tet Response Element (TRE)
  Cloning method: Restriction Enzyme; 5′ cloning site BsrGI (not destroyed); 3′ cloning site HindIII (not destroyed)
  Sequencing primers: 5′ Custom primer (GAAGCGCGATCACATGG)
Terms and licenses: Academic/Nonprofit Terms; Industry Terms: Not Available to Industry
How to cite: Salsa-BC99-P2A3 was a gift from Noah Palm (Addgene plasmid # 202940 ; http://n2t.net/addgene:202940 ; RRID:Addgene_202940)
