>Addgene plasmid #202940 | Salsa-BC99-P2A3 | depositor partial sequence | sequence record 393813 | BC99
AGAGAGCCGC
